Addgene plasmid #146400: pCIneo-lambdaN-HA-HsDCP1a_G
Purpose: Mammalian Expression of HsDcp1a
Depositing lab: Elisa Izaurralde. Publication: DCP1 forms asymmetric trimers to assemble into active mRNA decapping complexes in metazoa. Tritschler F, Braun JE, Motz C, Igreja C, Haas G, Truffault V, Izaurralde E, Weichenrieder O. Proc Natl Acad Sci U S A. 2009 Dec 22. 106(51):21591-6. 10.1073/pnas.0909871106 PubMed 19966221.
Backbone
  Vector backbone: pCI-neo
  Vector type: Mammalian Expression
Growth in bacteria
  Bacterial resistance: Ampicillin, 100 μg/mL
  Growth temperature: 37°C
  Growth strain: DH5alpha
  Copy number: High Copy
Gene/Insert
  Gene/Insert name: HsDcp1a
  Species: H. sapiens (human)
  Mutation: two silent mutations T237C and G1716T compared to the sequence given by NCBI: AY146651.1.
  Entrez Gene: DCP1A (a.k.a. HSA275986, Nbla00360, SMAD4IP1, SMIF)
  Cloning method: Unknown
Terms and licenses: Academic/Nonprofit Terms; Industry Terms: Not Available to Industry
Depositor comments: Plasmids from this collection were made available to the research community and donated after the lab closed. Please note that the sequence provided by the depositing laboratory may be theoretical/predicted or based on Sanger sequencing results. There may be discrepancies between sequencing results obtained by Addgene and the depositor sequence. If an Addgene verified sequence is not available, please contact before placing your order to request that our lab fully sequence the plasmid.
How to cite: pCIneo-lambdaN-HA-HsDCP1a_G was a gift from Elisa Izaurralde (Addgene plasmid # 146400 ; http://n2t.net/addgene:146400 ; RRID:Addgene_146400)
