[The description below was written by a language model from this plasmid's Addgene catalogue record and pLannotate feature annotations shown in this document.]
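Description:
pCIneo-lambdaN-HA-HsDCP1a_G is a mammalian expression plasmid built on the pCI-neo backbone that produces human DCP1A, a decapping complex component involved in general mRNA turnover and nonsense-mediated decay, as an N-terminal fusion to a bacteriophage lambda N peptide. The sequenced record is 7,304 nt. Transcription is driven by the human CMV immediate-early enhancer and promoter, followed by the chimeric β-globin/immunoglobulin intron that improves expression of cDNA inserts, and is terminated by the SV40 late poly(A) signal. A T7 promoter upstream and a T3 promoter fragment downstream flank the insert. The annotated lambda N fragment spans the numbering origin and ends just before the DCP1A coding sequence. The HA tag indicated by the plasmid name is not annotated as a separate feature, though it would presumably sit in the short junction between the two. The insert carries two silent changes, T237C and G1716T, relative to the reference cDNA.

In bacteria the plasmid is maintained at high copy through a ColE1/pUC-type origin with ampicillin selection via β-lactamase, and an f1 origin allows single-stranded DNA production. A separate cassette of the SV40 enhancer/early promoter, the neomycin phosphotransferase gene and a synthetic poly(A) signal permits G418 selection of stably transfected mammalian cells.

The lambda N peptide binds boxB RNA hairpins, so constructs of this design are generally used in tethering assays, in which the fusion protein is recruited to a boxB-containing reporter mRNA to test its effect on transcript stability or translation. The record itself states only mammalian expression of HsDcp1a, in the context of work on DCP1 trimerisation and assembly of metazoan decapping complexes. The HA epitope would allow detection or immunoprecipitation.
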