Features (pLannotate 1.2.2; 20 found; start..end, strand, type, name):
     51..1796    +  CDS            DCP1A: DCP1A_HUMAN - Also known as SMIF. Experimental evidence at protein level: Swiss-Prot protein existence level 1. Necessary for the degradation of mRNAs, both in normal mRNA turnover and in nonsense-mediated mRNA decay. Removes the 7-methyl guanine cap structure from mRNA molecules, yielding a 5'-phosphorylated mRNA fragment and 7m-GDP. Contributes to the transactivation of target genes after stimulation by TGFB1. From Homo sapiens (Human).
   1812..1829    -  promoter       T3 promoter (fragment): promoter for bacteriophage T3 RNA polymerase
   1847..1968    -  polyA_signal   SV40 poly(A) signal: SV40 polyadenylation signal
   1991..2059    -  CDS            large T antigen (fragment): large T antigen from SV40 (simian virus 40)
   2083..2150    +  CDS            lacZα (fragment): LacZα fragment of β-galactosidase; lacZ fragment
   2154..2582    +  rep_origin     f1 ori (sequence partly withheld): f1 bacteriophage origin of replication; arrow indicates direction of (+) strand synthesis
   2610..2661    -  misc_feature   bom (fragment): basis of mobility region from pBR322
   2726..3083    +  promoter       SV40 promoter: SV40 enhancer and early promoter
   3134..3925    +  CDS            neo: KKA2_KLEPN - Also known as kan, nptII. Experimental evidence at protein level: Swiss-Prot protein existence level 1. Resistance to kanamycin, neomycin, paromomycin, ribostamycin, butirosin and gentamicin B. From Klebsiella pneumoniae.
   3992..4040    +  polyA_signal   poly(A) signal: synthetic polyadenylation signal
   4060..4114    -  misc_feature   bom (fragment): basis of mobility region from pBR322
   4216..4251    -  CDS            rop (fragment): Rop protein, which maintains plasmids at low copy number; rop
   4346..4450    +  promoter       AmpR promoter: bla
   4451..5311    +  CDS            AmpR: β-lactamase; bla; confers resistance to ampicillin, carbenicillin, and related antibiotics
   5482..6070    +  rep_origin     ori: high-copy-number ColE1/pMB1/pBR322/pUC origin of replication
   6283..6660    +  enhancer       CMV enhancer: human cytomegalovirus immediate early enhancer
   6661..6872    +  promoter       CMV promoter: human cytomegalovirus (CMV) immediate early promoter
   7033..7165    +  intron         chimeric intron: chimera between introns from human β-globin and immunoglobulin heavy chain genes
   7210..7228    +  promoter       T7 promoter: promoter for bacteriophage T7 RNA polymerase
   7238..41      +  CDS            N (fragment) (across the origin): REGN_LAMBD - Experimental evidence at protein level: Swiss-Prot protein existence level 1. Plays a role as a transcriptional antitermination factor that allows the virus to initiate its lytic phase. Activates expression of the delayed viral early genes by modifying host RNA polymerase (RNAP) into a form that is resistant to termination signals. This antitermination function requires the host NusA protein which serves to stabilize the interaction between antitermination protein N and host RNA polymerase. From Escherichia phage lambda (Bacteriophage lambda).
>Addgene plasmid #146400 | pCIneo-lambdaN-HA-HsDCP1a_G | addgene full sequence | sequence record 437538 | Addgene NGS Result
CACCGCTCGAGAATTCAATGGCTTACCCATACGATGTTCCAGATTACGCTATGGAGGCGCTGAGTCGAGC
TGGGCAGGAGATGAGCCTAGCGGCCCTGAAGCAACACGACCCCTATATCACCAGCATCGCAGACCTCACG
GGCCAGGTCGCTCTGTACACCTTCTGCCCCAAGGCCAACCAGTGGGAGAAGACTGATATAGAAGGGACCT
TATTCGTATATCGAAGGTCAGCTTCCCCTTACCATGGTTTTACCATTGTGAATCGACTAAATATGCACAA
TCTAGTCGAACCAGTGAATAAAGATTTGGAATTTCAGCTCCATGAACCATTTCTTCTGTATAGAAATGCA
AGCTTGTCGATATATAGTATCTGGTTTTATGACAAGAATGACTGTCACCGCATAGCAAAACTCATGGCTG
ATGTGGTAGAAGAGGAGACACGGCGATCCCAGCAAGCTGCTCGGGACAAACAGAGTCCCAGCCAGGCCAA
TGGCTGCAGCGACCACAGGCCCATCGACATCCTGGAGATGCTGAGCAGAGCCAAGGATGAGTATGAGAGG
AATCAGATGGGTGACTCAAATATCTCCAGCCCTGGGTTACAGCCAAGCACTCAGCTCTCCAATCTGGGAA
GCACCGAGACTCTAGAAGAAATGCCCTCCGGGTCACAGGATAAGTCTGCTCCATCTGGACACAAGCATCT
GACGGTAGAAGAGTTATTTGGAACCTCTTTGCCAAAGGAACAACCAGCAGTTGTGGGTCTGGATTCAGAA
GAAATGGAGAGGTTGCCAGGAGATGCCTCCCAGAAAGAGCCCAATTCATTCCTACCATTTCCCTTTGAGC
AGTTAGGAGGAGCCCCTCAATCAGAAACCCTGGGTGTCCCTTCTGCTGCCCACCATTCAGTCCAGCCTGA
AATCACCACCCCGGTGCTAATCACTCCAGCCTCCATCACACAGTCCAATGAAAAGCATGCTCCAACCTAC
ACAATCCCGTTGAGCCCTGTTCTCAGTCCCACTCTGCCAGCTGAAGCTCCTACTGCACAGGTTCCCCCCA
GCTTACCTCGAAACAGCACCATGATGCAGGCAGTGAAGACCACGCCTAGACAGAGGTCTCCACTCCTGAA
CCAGCCAGTCCCTGAGCTAAGCCATGCCAGTCTGATTGCCAACCAGAGCCCCTTCAGGGCCCCATTGAAC
GTGACGAACACAGCTGGCACATCCCTCCCAAGCGTTGATCTTCTCCAGAAACTCAGGTTGACCCCACAGC
ATGACCAAATACAGACACAACCACTTGGGAAAGGTGCAATGGTAGCCAGCTTTTCTCCGGCAGCTGGTCA
GCTAGCCACACCTGAGAGCTTCATAGAGCCTCCCTCTAAGACAGCAGCAGCAAGAGTGGCGGCCTCAGCC
TCCCTGAGCAACATGGTGCTTGCTCCCCTTCAGTCTATGCAGCAGAACCAGGATCCTGAAGTATTTGTGC
AGCCTAAGGTGTTATCCAGTGCCATCCCGGTTGCAGGCGCCCCACTGGTTACTGCAACGACCACTGCAGT
GTCTTCAGTCCTGCTGGCCCCAAGTGTTTTCCAGCAGACAGTTACAAGATCTTCGGACCTTGAGAGGAAA
GCCAGCTCCCCTTCTCCTCTAACTATTGGAACGCCAGAAAGTCAGAGAAAGCCTTCCATTATTCTCAGCA
AGTCTCAGCTCCAGGATACATTAATACATCTAATAAAGAATGATTCCAGCTTCCTCAGTACACTTCATGA
AGTCTACTTGCAGGTGCTGACCAAGAACAAAGACAACCACAACCTATGAGGCGGCCGCTTCCCTTTAGTG
AGGGTTAATGCTTCGAGCAGACATGATAAGATACATTGATGAGTTTGGACAAACCACAACTAGAATGCAG
TGAAAAAAATGCTTTATTTGTGAAATTTGTGATGCTATTGCTTTATTTGTAACCATTATAAGCTGCAATA
AACAAGTTAACAACAACAATTGCATTCATTTTATGTTTCAGGTTCAGGGGGAGATGTGGGAGGTTTTTTA
AAGCAAGTAAAACCTCTACAAATGTGGTAAAATCCGATAAGGATCGATCCGGGCTGGCGTAATAGCGAAG
AGGCCCGCACCGATCGCCCTTCCCAACAGTTGCGCAGCCTGAATGGCGAATGG
[124 nt withheld, positions 2154-2277]
C
[91 nt withheld, positions 2279-2369]
A
[49 nt withheld, positions 2371-2419]
CCTTTGACGTTGGAGTCCACGTTCTTT
[37 nt withheld, positions 2447-2483]
ACCCTATCTCGGTCTATTCTTTTGATTTATAAGGGATTTTGCCGATTTCGGCCTATTGGTTAAAAAATGA
GCTGATTTAACAAAAATTTAACGCGAATTTTAACAAAATATTAACGCTTACAATTTCCTGATGCGGTATT
TTCTCCTTACGCATCTGTGCGGTATTTCACACCGCATACGCGGATCTGCGCAGCACCATGGCCTGAAATA
ACCTCTGAAAGAGGAACTTGGTTAGGTACCTTCTGAGGCGGAAAGAACCAGCTGTGGAATGTGTGTCAGT
TAGGGTGTGGAAAGTCCCCAGGCTCCCCAGCAGGCAGAAGTATGCAAAGCATGCATCTCAATTAGTCAGC
AACCAGGTGTGGAAAGTCCCCAGGCTCCCCAGCAGGCAGAAGTATGCAAAGCATGCATCTCAATTAGTCA
GCAACCATAGTCCCGCCCCTAACTCCGCCCATCCCGCCCCTAACTCCGCCCAGTTCCGCCCATTCTCCGC
CCCATGGCTGACTAATTTTTTTTATTTATGCAGAGGCCGAGGCCGCCTCGGCCTCTGAGCTATTCCAGAA
GTAGTGAGGAGGCTTTTTTGGAGGCCTAGGCTTTTGCAAAAAGCTTGATTCTTCTGACACAACAGTCTCG
AACTTAAGGCTAGAGCCACCATGATTGAACAAGATGGATTGCACGCAGGTTCTCCGGCCGCTTGGGTGGA
GAGGCTATTCGGCTATGACTGGGCACAACAGACAATCGGCTGCTCTGATGCCGCCGTGTTCCGGCTGTCA
GCGCAGGGGCGCCCGGTTCTTTTTGTCAAGACCGACCTGTCCGGTGCCCTGAATGAACTGCAGGACGAGG
CAGCGCGGCTATCGTGGCTGGCCACGACGGGCGTTCCTTGCGCAGCTGTGCTCGACGTTGTCACTGAAGC
GGGAAGGGACTGGCTGCTATTGGGCGAAGTGCCGGGGCAGGATCTCCTGTCATCTCACCTTGCTCCTGCC
GAGAAAGTATCCATCATGGCTGATGCAATGCGGCGGCTGCATACGCTTGATCCGGCTACCTGCCCATTCG
ACCACCAAGCGAAACATCGCATCGAGCGAGCACGTACTCGGATGGAAGCCGGTCTTGTCGATCAGGATGA
TCTGGACGAAGAGCATCAGGGGCTCGCGCCAGCCGAACTGTTCGCCAGGCTCAAGGCGCGCATGCCCGAC
GGCGAGGATCTCGTCGTGACCCATGGCGATGCCTGCTTGCCGAATATCATGGTGGAAAATGGCCGCTTTT
CTGGATTCATCGACTGTGGCCGGCTGGGTGTGGCGGACCGCTATCAGGACATAGCGTTGGCTACCCGTGA
TATTGCTGAAGAGCTTGGCGGCGAATGGGCTGACCGCTTCCTCGTGCTTTACGGTATCGCCGCTCCCGAT
TCGCAGCGCATCGCCTTCTATCGCCTTCTTGACGAGTTCTTCTGAGCGGGACTCTGGGGTTCGAAATGAC
CGACCAAGCGACGCCCAACCTGCCATCACGATGGCCGCAATAAAATATCTTTATTTTCATTACATCTGTG
TGTTGGTTTTTTGTGTGAATCGATAGCGATAAGGATCCGCGTATGGTGCACTCTCAGTACAATCTGCTCT
GATGCCGCATAGTTAAGCCAGCCCCGACACCCGCCAACACCCGCTGACGCGCCCTGACGGGCTTGTCTGC
TCCCGGCATCCGCTTACAGACAAGCTGTGACCGTCTCCGGGAGCTGCATGTGTCAGAGGTTTTCACCGTC
ATCACCGAAACGCGCGAGACGAAAGGGCCTCGTGATACGCCTATTTTTATAGGTTAATGTCATGATAATA
ATGGTTTCTTAGACGTCAGGTGGCACTTTTCGGGGAAATGTGCGCGGAACCCCTATTTGTTTATTTTTCT
AAATACATTCAAATATGTATCCGCTCATGAGACAATAACCCTGATAAATGCTTCAATAATATTGAAAAAG
GAAGAGTATGAGTATTCAACATTTCCGTGTCGCCCTTATTCCCTTTTTTGCGGCATTTTGCCTTCCTGTT
TTTGCTCACCCAGAAACGCTGGTGAAAGTAAAAGATGCTGAAGATCAGTTGGGTGCACGAGTGGGTTACA
TCGAACTGGATCTCAACAGCGGTAAGATCCTTGAGAGTTTTCGCCCCGAAGAACGTTTTCCAATGATGAG
CACTTTTAAAGTTCTGCTATGTGGCGCGGTATTATCCCGTATTGACGCCGGGCAAGAGCAACTCGGTCGC
CGCATACACTATTCTCAGAATGACTTGGTTGAGTACTCACCAGTCACAGAAAAGCATCTTACGGATGGCA
TGACAGTAAGAGAATTATGCAGTGCTGCCATAACCATGAGTGATAACACTGCGGCCAACTTACTTCTGAC
AACGATCGGAGGACCGAAGGAGCTAACCGCTTTTTTGCACAACATGGGGGATCATGTAACTCGCCTTGAT
CGTTGGGAACCGGAGCTGAATGAAGCCATACCAAACGACGAGCGTGACACCACGATGCCTGTAGCAATGG
CAACAACGTTGCGCAAACTATTAACTGGCGAACTACTTACTCTAGCTTCCCGGCAACAATTAATAGACTG
GATGGAGGCGGATAAAGTTGCAGGACCACTTCTGCGCTCGGCCCTTCCGGCTGGCTGGTTTATTGCTGAT
AAATCTGGAGCCGGTGAGCGTGGGTCTCGCGGTATCATTGCAGCACTGGGGCCAGATGGTAAGCCCTCCC
GTATCGTAGTTATCTACACGACGGGGAGTCAGGCAACTATGGATGAACGAAATAGACAGATCGCTGAGAT
AGGTGCCTCACTGATTAAGCATTGGTAACTGTCAGACCAAGTTTACTCATATATACTTTAGATTGATTTA
AAACTTCATTTTTAATTTAAAAGGATCTAGGTGAAGATCCTTTTTGATAATCTCATGACCAAAATCCCTT
AACGTGAGTTTTCGTTCCACTGAGCGTCAGACCCCGTAGAAAAGATCAAAGGATCTTCTTGAGATCCTTT
TTTTCTGCGCGTAATCTGCTGCTTGCAAACAAAAAAACCACCGCTACCAGCGGTGGTTTGTTTGCCGGAT
CAAGAGCTACCAACTCTTTTTCCGAAGGTAACTGGCTTCAGCAGAGCGCAGATACCAAATACTGTTCTTC
TAGTGTAGCCGTAGTTAGGCCACCACTTCAAGAACTCTGTAGCACCGCCTACATACCTCGCTCTGCTAAT
CCTGTTACCAGTGGCTGCTGCCAGTGGCGATAAGTCGTGTCTTACCGGGTTGGACTCAAGACGATAGTTA
CCGGATAAGGCGCAGCGGTCGGGCTGAACGGGGGGTTCGTGCACACAGCCCAGCTTGGAGCGAACGACCT
ACACCGAACTGAGATACCTACAGCGTGAGCTATGAGAAAGCGCCACGCTTCCCGAAGGGAGAAAGGCGGA
CAGGTATCCGGTAAGCGGCAGGGTCGGAACAGGAGAGCGCACGAGGGAGCTTCCAGGGGGAAACGCCTGG
TATCTTTATAGTCCTGTCGGGTTTCGCCACCTCTGACTTGAGCGTCGATTTTTGTGATGCTCGTCAGGGG
GGCGGAGCCTATGGAAAAACGCCAGCAACGCGGCCTTTTTACGGTTCCTGGCCTTTTGCTGGCCTTTTGC
TCACATGGCTCGACAGATCTTCAATATTGGCCATTAGCCATATTATTCATTGGTTATATAGCATAAATCA
ATATTGGCTATTGGCCATTGCATACGTTGTATCTATATCATAATATGTACATTTATATTGGCTCATGTCC
AATATGACCGCCATGTTGGCATTGATTATTGACTAGTTATTAATAGTAATCAATTACGGGGTCATTAGTT
CATAGCCCATATATGGAGTTCCGCGTTACATAACTTACGGTAAATGGCCCGCCTGGCTGACCGCCCAACG
ACCCCCGCCCATTGACGTCAATAATGACGTATGTTCCCATAGTAACGCCAATAGGGACTTTCCATTGACG
TCAATGGGTGGAGTATTTACGGTAAACTGCCCACTTGGCAGTACATCAAGTGTATCATATGCCAAGTCCG
CCCCCTATTGACGTCAATGACGGTAAATGGCCCGCCTGGCATTATGCCCAGTACATGACCTTACGGGACT
TTCCTACTTGGCAGTACATCTACGTATTAGTCATCGCTATTACCATGGTGATGCGGTTTTGGCAGTACAC
CAATGGGCGTGGATAGCGGTTTGACTCACGGGGATTTCCAAGTCTCCACCCCATTGACGTCAATGGGAGT
TTGTTTTGGCACCAAAATCAACGGGACTTTCCAAAATGTCGTAACAACTGCGATCGCCCGCCCCGTTGAC
GCAAATGGGCGGTAGGCGTGTACGGTGGGAGGTCTATATAAGCAGAGCTCGTTTAGTGAACCGTCAGATC
ACTAGAAGCTTTATTGCGGTAGTTTATCACAGTTAAATTGCTAACGCAGTCAGTGCTTCTGACACAACAG
TCTCGAACTTAAGCTGCAGTGACTCTCTTAAGGTAGCCTTGCAGAAGTTGGTCGTGAGGCACTGGGCAGG
TAAGTATCAAGGTTACAAGACAGGTTTAAGGAGACCAATAGAAACTGGGCTTGTCGAGACAGAGAAGACT
CTTGCGTTTCTGATAGGCACCTATTGGTCTTACTGACATCCACTTTGCCTTTCTCTCCACAGGTGTCCAC
TCCCAGTTCAATTACAGCTCTTAAGGCTAGAGTACTTAATACGACTCACTATAGGCTAGCCACCATGGAC
GCACAAACACGACGACGTGAGCGTCGCGCTGAGAAACAAGCTCAATGGAAAGCTGCAAACC
